Addgene plasmid #55677: RERG
Purpose: expression of mouse RERG
Depositing lab: Julian Downward. Depositing organization: Cancer Research UK. Publication: RAS and RHO families of GTPases directly regulate distinct phosphoinositide 3-kinase isoforms. Fritsch R, de Krijger I, Fritsch K, George R, Reason B, Kumar MS, Diefenbacher M, Stamp G, Downward J. Cell. 2013 May 23;153(5):1050-63. doi: 10.1016/j.cell.2013.04.031. PubMed 23706742.
Backbone
  Vector backbone: pGEX2T
  Backbone manufacturer: GE Healthcare Life Sciences
  Backbone size w/o insert (bp): 4948
  Vector type: Bacterial Expression
Growth in bacteria
  Bacterial resistance: Ampicillin, 100 μg/mL
  Growth temperature: 37°C
  Growth strain: BL21 codon plus ril de3
  Copy number: High Copy
Gene/Insert
  Gene/Insert name: RERG
  Species: M. musculus (mouse)
  Entrez Gene: Rerg
  Promoter: lac
  Cloning method: Restriction Enzyme; 5′ cloning site BamHI (not destroyed); 3′ cloning site EcoRI (not destroyed)
  Sequencing primers: 5′ lac promoter; 3′ GST-R
Terms and licenses: Academic/Nonprofit Terms; Industry Terms: Not Available to Industry
How to cite: RERG was a gift from Julian Downward (Addgene plasmid # 55677 ; http://n2t.net/addgene:55677 ; RRID:Addgene_55677)
