[The description below was written by a language model from this plasmid's Addgene catalogue record.]
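Description:
RERG is a bacterial expression plasmid built on the commercial pGEX2T backbone (about 4.9 kb without insert) and carrying the mouse Rerg coding sequence, which encodes a small GTPase of the RAS superfamily. The insert was placed by restriction cloning between the BamHI and EcoRI sites, both of which remain intact, so the fragment can be excised or exchanged. The plasmid is maintained at high copy number in E. coli under ampicillin selection, and the record lists a BL21-derived, codon-supplemented DE3 strain as the host, which fits a construct meant for protein production rather than simple propagation.

The record gives the promoter as lac. pGEX vectors generally use an IPTG-inducible lac-type (tac) promoter to drive a glutathione S-transferase coding region, with the cloning site positioned downstream so that inserts are expressed as N-terminal GST fusions; in pGEX2T a thrombin cleavage site lies between GST and the inserted protein. The catalogue entry does not list a tag explicitly, and no feature table is provided, so the GST fusion and the reading frame across the junction are inferred from the backbone rather than documented here. The size of the insert and any mutations are also not stated.

The stated purpose is expression of mouse RERG. Given the vector and the associated study on how RAS and RHO family GTPases regulate phosphoinositide 3-kinase isoforms, the construct is most plausibly used to produce recombinant RERG in bacteria for affinity purification on glutathione resin and for in vitro binding or biochemical assays.
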