>Addgene plasmid #55677 | RERG | depositor partial sequence | sequence record 86222 | RERG
ATGGCTAAGAGCGCAGAGGTCAAGCTGGCCATATTTGGAAGAGCGGGCGTGGGCAAGTCAGCGATTGTAG
TGAGATTTCTGACCAAACGGTTCATCTGGGAGTACGATCCAACCCTCGAATCAACCTACCGACACCAGGC
AACCATAGACGATGAAGTTGTTTCTATGGAGATCCTGGACACCGCTGGCCAGGAAGACACCATCCAGAGG
GAAGGGCACATGCGCTGGGGAGAAGGCTTCGTGTTGGTTTACGACATCACCGATCGAGGGAGCTTCGAAG
AAGTGCTGCCGCTGAAGAACATCTTAGATGAAGTCAAAAAACCCAAAAACGTGACTCTCATCTTGGTCGG
AAACAAAGCCGACTTGGACCACTCCAGACAAGTGAGCACAGAAGAAGGGGAGAAGCTGGCGACGGAACTG
GCGTGTGCGTTTTACGAATGTTCCGCCTGCACGGGAGAAGGGAACATCACGGAGGTGTTCTATGAGCTCT
GTCGAGAGGTGCGTCGCAGAAGGATGGTGCAGGGCAAGACAAGGCGCCGCAGCTCCACCACACACGTCAA
GCAAGCGATTAACAAGATGCTCACCAAAATCAGTAGTTAG
