>Addgene plasmid #55677 | RERG | depositor partial sequence | sequence record 86223 | pGEX2T backbone
ACGTTATCGACTGCACGGTGCACCAATGCTTCTGGCGTCAGGCAGCCATCGGAAGCTGTGGTATGGCTGT
GCAGGTCGTAAATCACTGCATAATTCGTGTCGCTCAAGGCGCACTCCCGTTCTGGATAATGTTTTTTGCG
CCGACATCATAACGGTTCTGGCAAATATTCTGAAATGAGCTGTTGACAATTAATCATCGGCTCGTATAAT
GTGTGGAATTGTGAGCGGATAACAATTTCACACAGGAAACAGTATTCATGTCCCCTATACTAGGTTATTG
GAAAATTAAGGGCCTTGTGCAACCCACTCGACTTCTTTTGGAATATCTTGAAGAAAAATATGAAGAGCAT
TTGTATGAGCGCGATGAAGGTGATAAATGGCGAAACAAAAAGTTTGAATTGGGTTTGGAGTTTCCCAATC
TTCCTTATTATATTGATGGTGATGTTAAATTAACACAGTCTATGGCCATCATACGTTATATAGCTGACAA
GCACAACATGTTGGGTGGTTGTCCAAAAGAGCGTGCAGAGATTTCAATGCTTGAAGGAGCGGTTTTGGAT
ATTAGATACGGTGTTTCGAGAATTGCATATAGTAAAGACTTTGAAACTCTCAAAGTTGATTTTCTTAGCA
AGCTACCTGAAATGCTGAAAATGTTCGAAGATCGTTTATGTCATAAAACATATTTAAATGGTGATCATGT
AACCCATCCTGACTTCATGTTGTATGACGCTCTTGATGTTGTTTTATACATGGACCCAATGTGCCTGGAT
GCGTTCCCAAAATTAGTTTGTTTTAAAAAACGTATTGAAGCTATCCCACAAATTGATAAGTACTTGAAAT
CCAGCAAGTATATAGCATGGCCTTTGCAGGGCTGGCAAGCCACGTTTGGTGGTGGCGACCATCCTCCAAA
ATCGGATCTGGTTCCGCGTGGATCCCCGGGAATTCATCGTGACTGACTGACGATCTGCCTCGCGCGTTTC
GGTGATGACGGTGAAAACCTCTGACACATGCAGCTCCCGGAGACGGTCACAGCTTGTCTGTAAGCGGATG
CCGGGAGCAGACAAGCCCGTCAGGGCGCGTCAGCGGGTGTTGGCGGGTGTCGGGGCGCAGCCATGACCCA
GTCACGTAGCGATAGCGGAGTGTATAATTCTTGAAGACGAAAGGGCCTCGTGATACGCCTATTTTTATAG
GTTAATGTCATGATAATAATGGTTTCTTAGACGTCAGGTGGCACTTTTCGGGGAAATGTGCGCGGAACCC
CTATTTGTTTATTTTTCTAAATACATTCAAATATGTATCCGCTCATGAGACAATAACCCTGATAAATGCT
TCAATAATATTGAAAAAGGAAGAGTATGAGTATTCAACATTTCCGTGTCGCCCTTATTCCCTTTTTTGCG
GCATTTTGCCTTCCTGTTTTTGCTCACCCAGAAACGCTGGTGAAAGTAAAAGATGCTGAAGATCAGTTGG
GTGCACGAGTGGGTTACATCGAACTGGATCTCAACAGCGGTAAGATCCTTGAGAGTTTTCGCCCCGAAGA
ACGTTTTCCAATGATGAGCACTTTTAAAGTTCTGCTATGTGGCGCGGTATTATCCCGTGTTGACGCCGGG
CAAGAGCAACTCGGTCGCCGCATACACTATTCTCAGAATGACTTGGTTGAGTACTCACCAGTCACAGAAA
AGCATCTTACGGATGGCATGACAGTAAGAGAATTATGCAGTGCTGCCATAACCATGAGTGATAACACTGC
GGCCAACTTACTTCTGACAACGATCGGAGGACCGAAGGAGCTAACCGCTTTTTTGCACAACATGGGGGAT
CATGTAACTCGCCTTGATCGTTGGGAACCGGAGCTGAATGAAGCCATACCAAACGACGAGCGTGACACCA
CGATGCCTGCAGCAATGGCAACAACGTTGCGCAAACTATTAACTGGCGAACTACTTACTCTAGCTTCCCG
GCAACAATTAATAGACTGGATGGAGGCGGATAAAGTTGCAGGACCACTTCTGCGCTCGGCCCTTCCGGCT
GGCTGGTTTATTGCTGATAAATCTGGAGCCGGTGAGCGTGGGTCTCGCGGTATCATTGCAGCACTGGGGC
CAGATGGTAAGCCCTCCCGTATCGTAGTTATCTACACGACGGGGAGTCAGGCAACTATGGATGAACGAAA
TAGACAGATCGCTGAGATAGGTGCCTCACTGATTAAGCATTGGTAACTGTCAGACCAAGTTTACTCATAT
ATACTTTAGATTGATTTAAAACTTCATTTTTAATTTAAAAGGATCTAGGTGAAGATCCTTTTTGATAATC
TCATGACCAAAATCCCTTAACGTGAGTTTTCGTTCCACTGAGCGTCAGACCCCGTAGAAAAGATCAAAGG
ATCTTCTTGAGATCCTTTTTTTCTGCGCGTAATCTGCTGCTTGCAAACAAAAAAACCACCGCTACCAGCG
GTGGTTTGTTTGCCGGATCAAGAGCTACCAACTCTTTTTCCGAAGGTAACTGGCTTCAGCAGAGCGCAGA
TACCAAATACTGTCCTTCTAGTGTAGCCGTAGTTAGGCCACCACTTCAAGAACTCTGTAGCACCGCCTAC
ATACCTCGCTCTGCTAATCCTGTTACCAGTGGCTGCTGCCAGTGGCGATAAGTCGTGTCTTACCGGGTTG
GACTCAAGACGATAGTTACCGGATAAGGCGCAGCGGTCGGGCTGAACGGGGGGTTCGTGCACACAGCCCA
GCTTGGAGCGAACGACCTACACCGAACTGAGATACCTACAGCGTGAGCTATGAGAAAGCGCCACGCTTCC
CGAAGGGAGAAAGGCGGACAGGTATCCGGTAAGCGGCAGGGTCGGAACAGGAGAGCGCACGAGGGAGCTT
CCAGGGGGAAACGCCTGGTATCTTTATAGTCCTGTCGGGTTTCGCCACCTCTGACTTGAGCGTCGATTTT
TGTGATGCTCGTCAGGGGGGCGGAGCCTATGGAAAAACGCCAGCAACGCGGCCTTTTTACGGTTCCTGGC
CTTTTGCTGGCCTTTTGCTCACATGTTCTTTCCTGCGTTATCCCCTGATTCTGTGGATAACCGTATTACC
GCCTTTGAGTGAGCTGATACCGCTCGCCGCAGCCGAACGACCGAGCGCAGCGAGTCAGTGAGCGAGGAAG
CGGAAGAGCGCCTGATGCGGTATTTTCTCCTTACGCATCTGTGCGGTATTTCACACCGCATAAATTCCGA
CACCATCGAATGGTGCAAAACCTTTCGCGGTATGGCATGATAGCGCCCGGAAGAGAGTCAATTCAGGGTG
GTGAATGTGAAACCAGTAACGTTATACGATGTCGCAGAGTATGCCGGTGTCTCTTATCAGACCGTTTCCC
GCGTGGTGAACCAGGCCAGCCACGTTTCTGCGAAAACGCGGGAAAAAGTGGAAGCGGCGATGGCGGAGCT
GAATTACATTCCCAACCGCGTGGCACAACAACTGGCGGGCAAACAGTCGTTGCTGATTGGCGTTGCCACC
TCCAGTCTGGCCCTGCACGCGCCGTCGCAAATTGTCGCGGCGATTAAATCTCGCGCCGATCAACTGGGTG
CCAGCGTGGTGGTGTCGATGGTAGAACGAAGCGGCGTCGAAGCCTGTAAAGCGGCGGTGCACAATCTTCT
CGCGCAACGCGTCAGTGGGCTGATCATTAACTATCCGCTGGATGACCAGGATGCCATTGCTGTGGAAGCT
GCCTGCACTAATGTTCCGGCGTTATTTCTTGATGTCTCTGACCAGACACCCATCAACAGTATTATTTTCT
CCCATGAAGACGGTACGCGACTGGGCGTGGAGCATCTGGTCGCATTGGGTCACCAGCAAATCGCGCTGTT
AGCGGGCCCATTAAGTTCTGTCTCGGCGCGTCTGCGTCTGGCTGGCTGGCATAAATATCTCACTCGCAAT
CAAATTCAGCCGATAGCGGAACGGGAAGGCGACTGGAGTGCCATGTCCGGTTTTCAACAAACCATGCAAA
TGCTGAATGAGGGCATCGTTCCCACTGCGATGCTGGTTGCCAACGATCAGATGGCGCTGGGCGCAATGCG
CGCCATTACCGAGTCCGGGCTGCGCGTTGGTGCGGATATCTCGGTAGTGGGATACGACGATACCGAAGAC
AGCTCATGTTATATCCCGCCGTTAACCACCATCAAACAGGATTTTCGCCTGCTGGGGCAAACCAGCGTGG
ACCGCTTGCTGCAACTCTCTCAGGGCCAGGCGGTGAAGGGCAATCAGCTGTTGCCCGTCTCACTGGTGAA
AAGAAAAACCACCCTGGCGCCCAATACGCAAACCGCCTCTCCCCGCGCGTTGGCCGATTCATTAATGCAG
CTGGCACGACAGGTTTCCCGACTGGAAAGCGGGCAGTGAGCGCAACGCAATTAATGTGAGTTAGCTCACT
CATTAGGCACCCCAGGCTTTACACTTTATGCTTCCGGCTCGTATGTTGTGTGGAATTGTGAGCGGATAAC
AATTTCACACAGGAAACAGCTATGACCATGATTACGGATTCACTGGCCGTCGTTTTACAACGTCGTGACT
GGGAAAACCCTGGCGTTACCCAACTTAATCGCCTTGCAGCACATCCCCCTTTCGCCAGCTGGCGTAATAG
CGAAGAGGCCCGCACCGATCGCCCTTCCCAACAGTTGCGCAGCCTGAATGGCGAATGGCGCTTTGCCTGG
TTTCCGGCACCAGAAGCGGTGCCGGAAAGCTGGCTGGAGTGCGATCTTCCTGAGGCCGATACTGTCGTCG
TCCCCTCAAACTGGCAGATGCACGGTTACGATGCGCCCATCTACACCAACGTAACCTATCCCATTACGGT
CAATCCGCCGTTTGTTCCCACGGAGAATCCGACGGGTTGTTACTCGCTCACATTTAATGTTGATGAAAGC
TGGCTACAGGAAGGCCAGACGCGAATTATTTTTGATGGCGTTGGAATT
