>Addgene plasmid #55677 | RERG | addgene partial sequence | sequence record 92856 | pGEX5 5'-GGGCTGGCAAGCCACGTTTGGTG-3'
TCGGATCTGGTTCCGCGTGGATCCGCTAAGAGCGCAGAGGTCAAGCTGGCCATATTTGGAAGAGCGGGCG
TGGGCAAGTCAGCGATTGTAGTGAGATTTCTGACCAAACGGTTCATCTGGGAGTACGATCCAACCCTCGA
ATCAACCTACCGACACCAGGCAACCATAGACGATGAAGTTGTTTCTATGGAGATCCTGGACACCGCTGGC
CAGGAAGACACCATCCAGAGGGAAGGGCACATGCGCTGGGGAGAAGGCTTCGTGTTGGTTTACGACATCA
CCGATCGAGGGAGCTTCGAAGAAGTGCTGCCGCTGAAGAACATCTTAGATGAAGTCAAAAAACCCAAAAA
CGTGACTCTCATCTTGGTCGGAAACAAAGCCGACTTGGACCACTCCAGACAAGTGAGCACAGAAGAAGGG
GAGAAGCTGGCGACGGAACTGGCGTGTGCGTTTTACGAATGTTCCGCCTGCACGGGAGAAGGGAACATCA
CGGAGGTGTTCTATGAGCTCTGTCGAGAGGTGCGTCGCAGAAGGATGGTGCAGGGCAAGACAAGGCGCCG
CAGCTCCACCACACACGTCAAGCAAGCGATTAACAAGATGCTCACCAAAATCAGTAGTTAGGAATTCATC
GTGACTGACTGACGATCTGCCTCGCGCGTTTCGGTGATGACGGTGAAAACCTCTGACACATGCAGCTCCC
GGAGACGGTCACAGCTTGTCTGTAAGCGGATGCCGGGAGCAGACAAGCCCGTCAGGGCGCGTCAGCGGGT
GTTGGCGGGTGTCGGGGCGCAGCCATGACCCAGTCACGTAGCGATAGCGGAGTGTATAATTCTTGAAGAC
GAAAGGGCCTCGTGATACGCCTATTTTTATAGGTTAATGTCATGATAATAATGGTTTCTTAGACGTCAGG
TGGCAC
