>Addgene plasmid #55677 | RERG | addgene partial sequence | sequence record 92887 | pGEX3 5'-CCGGGAGCTGCATGTGTCAGAGG-3'
AACGCGCGAGGCAGATCGGTCAGTCAGTCACGATGAATTCCTAACTACTGATTTTGGTGAGCATCTTGTT
AATCGCTTGCTTGACGTGTGTGGTGGAGCTGCGGCGCCTTGTCTTGCCCTGCACCATCCTTCTGCGACGC
ACCTCTCGACAGAGCTCATAGAACACCTCCGTGATGTTCCCTTCTCCCGTGCAGGCGGAACATTCGTAAA
ACGCACACGCCAGTTCCGTCGCCAGCTTCTCCCCTTCTTCTGTGCTCACTTGTCTGGAGTGGTCCAAGTC
GGCTTTGTTTCCGACCAAGATGAGAGTCACGTTTTTGGGTTTTTTGACTTCATCTAAGATGTTCTTCAGC
GGCAGCACTTCTTCGAAGCTCCCTCGATCGGTGATGTCGTAAACCAACACGAAGCCTTCTCCCCAGCGCA
TGTGCCCTTCCCTCTGGATGGTGTCTTCCTGGCCAGCGGTGTCCAGGATCTCCATAGAAACAACTTCATC
GTCTATGGTTGCCTGGTGTCGGTAGGTTGATTCGAGGGTTGGATCGTACTCCCAGATGAACCGTTTGGTC
AGAAATCTCACTACAATCGCTGACTTGCCCACGCCCGCTCTTCCAAATATGGCCAGCTTGACCTCTGCGC
TCTTAGCGGATCCACGCGGAACCAGATCCGATTTTGGAGGATGGTCGCCACCACCAAACGTGGCTTGCCA
GCCCTGCAAAGGCCATGCTATATACTTGCTGGATTTCAAGTACTTATCAATTTGTGGGATAGCTTCAATA
CGTTTTTTAAAACAAACTAATTTTGGGAACGCATCCAGGCACATTGGGTCCATGTATAAAACAACATCAA
GAGCGTCATACAACATGAAAGTCAGGATGGGTTACATGAATCACCATTTAAAATATGTTTTATGACATAA
AACGATCTTCGAACATTTTCAGCATTTCAGGTAGCTTGCTAAAAAAAATCAACTTTGAGAGTTCAAAGTC
TTTACTATATGCAA
